Addgene plasmid #38089: pFRT/TO/HIS/FLAG/HA-YTHDF2
Depositing lab: Markus Landthaler. Depositing organization: Max-Delbrueck-Centrum fuer Molekulare Medizin (MDC). Publication: The mRNA-Bound Proteome and Its Global Occupancy Profile on Protein-Coding Transcripts. Baltz AG, Munschauer M, Schwanhausser B, Vasile A, Murakawa Y, Schueler M, Youngs N, Penfold-Brown D, Drew K, Milek M, Wyler E, Bonneau R, Selbach M, Dieterich C, Landthaler M. Mol Cell. 2012 Jun 8;46(5):674-90. 10.1016/j.molcel.2012.05.021 PubMed 22681889.
Backbone
  Vector backbone: pFRT/TO/HIS/FLAG/HA-DEST
  Backbone size w/o insert (bp): 5496
  Total vector size (bp): 7236
  Vector type: Mammalian Expression
  Selectable markers: Hygromycin
Growth in bacteria
  Bacterial resistance: Ampicillin, 100 μg/mL
  Growth temperature: 37°C
  Growth strain: DH5alpha
  Copy number: Unknown
Gene/Insert
  Gene/Insert name: YTHDF2 YTH domain family, member 2 (alt name: HGRG8; NY-REN-2)
  Species: H. sapiens (human)
  Insert size (bp): 1740
  GenBank ID: NM_016258.2
  Entrez Gene: YTHDF2 (a.k.a. CAHL, DF2, HGRG8, NY-REN-2)
  Tag / fusion protein: HIS/FLAG/HA (N terminal on backbone)
  Cloning method: Gateway Cloning
  Sequencing primers: 5′ CMV; 3′ BGH
Terms and licenses: Academic/Nonprofit Terms; Industry Terms: Not Available to Industry
How to cite: pFRT/TO/HIS/FLAG/HA-YTHDF2 was a gift from Markus Landthaler (Addgene plasmid # 38089 ; http://n2t.net/addgene:38089 ; RRID:Addgene_38089)
