[The description below was written by a language model from this plasmid's Addgene catalogue record and pLannotate feature annotations shown in this document.]
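Description:
pFRT/TO/HIS/FLAG/HA-YTHDF2 is a 7.2 kb mammalian expression plasmid made by Gateway recombination of the human YTHDF2 (YTH domain family, member 2) coding sequence, about 1.74 kb, into the pFRT/TO/HIS/FLAG/HA-DEST destination vector. It is propagated in E. coli through a high-copy ColE1/pUC-type origin with ampicillin selection (AmpR under its own bla promoter). A fragment of the f1 origin is also annotated.

Expression is driven by a CMV enhancer/promoter followed by two short elements that the annotation software matched to tet operator-containing promoters. This fits the "TO" in the name, meaning a tetracycline-operator-regulated CMV promoter that is silenced where Tet repressor is present and induced by tetracycline or doxycycline. Downstream lie the His and FLAG tag sequences. The HA tag named in the catalogue entry was not called by the annotation. Next come attB1, the YTHDF2 open reading frame and attB2, so the protein carries an N-terminal HIS/FLAG/HA tag, and transcripts terminate at the bGH polyadenylation signal. Two V5 tag matches and an additional attB2 match appear downstream of the insert. The record does not indicate that these are part of the expressed protein.

A single FRT site sits immediately upstream of a hygromycin phosphotransferase gene with an SV40 poly(A) signal, and no complete promoter is annotated in front of that gene. This arrangement is typical of Flp-mediated site-specific integration, where recombination into a genomic FRT site supplies the promoter and gives hygromycin-resistant, isogenic stable lines. The associated publication on the mRNA-bound proteome suggests use for inducible expression and affinity purification of tagged RNA-binding proteins.
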