Features (pLannotate 1.2.2; 29 found; start..end, strand, type, name):
     67..108     +  CDS            V5 tag: epitope tag from simian virus 5
    152..376     +  polyA_signal   bGH poly(A) signal: bovine growth hormone polyadenylation signal
    380..401     +  promoter       SV40 promoter (fragment): SV40 enhancer and early promoter
    422..655     +  rep_origin     f1 ori (fragment) (sequence partly withheld): f1 bacteriophage origin of replication; arrow indicates direction of (+) strand synthesis
    660..707     +  protein_bind   FRT: FLP-mediated recombination occurs in the 8-bp core sequence TCTAGAAA (Turan and Bode, 2011). FLP recombinase from the Saccharomyces cerevisiae 2μ plasmid
    715..1737    +  CDS            HygR: hygromycin B phosphotransferase confers resistance to hygromycin
   1747..1872    +  CDS            ble (fragment): BLE_KLEPN - Experimental evidence at protein level: Swiss-Prot protein existence level 1. Binding protein with a strong affinity to the bleomycin family of antibiotics. Binds to CL990; an antimitotic-antibiotic compound. From Klebsiella pneumoniae.
   1867..1988    +  polyA_signal   SV40 poly(A) signal: SV40 polyadenylation signal
   2061..2077    -  protein_bind   lac operator: The lac repressor binds to the lac operator to inhibit transcription in E. coli. This inhibition can be relieved by adding lactose or isopropyl-β-D-thiogalactopyranoside (IPTG). lac repressor encoded by lacI
   2085..2115    -  promoter       lac promoter: promoter for the E. coli lac operon
   2130..2151    -  protein_bind   CAP binding site: CAP binding activates transcription in the presence of cAMP. E. coli catabolite activator protein
   2164..2256    -  CDS            lacI (fragment): lac repressor; lacI; The lac repressor binds to the lac operator to inhibit transcription in E. coli. This inhibition can be relieved by adding lactose or isopropyl-β-D-thiogalactopyranoside (IPTG).
   2439..3027    -  rep_origin     ori: high-copy-number ColE1/pMB1/pBR322/pUC origin of replication
   3198..4058    -  CDS            AmpR: β-lactamase; bla; confers resistance to ampicillin, carbenicillin, and related antibiotics
   4059..4163    -  promoter       AmpR promoter: bla
   4222..4274    -  misc_feature   bom (fragment): basis of mobility region from pBR322
   4429..4808    +  enhancer       CMV enhancer: human cytomegalovirus immediate early enhancer
   4881..4898    -  promoter       CMV promoter (fragment): human cytomegalovirus (CMV) immediate early promoter
   4961..5012    +  promoter       CMVd2 promoter: truncated human cytomegalovirus (CMV) immediate early promoter that yields moderately reduced expression relative to the full-length promoter
   5014..5033    +  promoter       PLtetO-1 promoter (fragment): modified phage lambda PL promoter with tet operator sites (Lutz and Bujard, 1997)
   5035..5054    +  promoter       PLtetO-1 promoter (fragment): modified phage lambda PL promoter with tet operator sites (Lutz and Bujard, 1997)
   5062..5095    +  promoter       TRE3GV promoter (fragment): 3rd-generation Tet-responsive promoter that can be activated by binding of Tet-On® 3G, optimized for retroviral and lentiviral vectors
   5187..5210    +  CDS            9xHis (fragment): 9xHis affinity tag
   5217..5237    +  CDS            FLAG (fragment): FLAG® epitope tag, followed by an enterokinase cleavage site
   5280..5304    +  protein_bind   attB1: mutant version of attB; recombination site for the Gateway® BP reaction BP Clonase™
   5310..7046    +  CDS            YTHDF2: YTHD2_HUMAN - Also known as HGRG8 From Homo sapiens (Human).
   7051..7075    -  protein_bind   attB2: mutant version of attB; recombination site for the Gateway® BP reaction BP Clonase™
   7128..7169    +  CDS            V5 tag: epitope tag from simian virus 5
   7226..14      -  protein_bind   attB2 (across the origin): mutant version of attB; recombination site for the Gateway® BP reaction BP Clonase™
>Addgene plasmid #38089 | pFRT/TO/HIS/FLAG/HA-YTHDF2 | depositor full sequence | sequence record 47972 | pFRT/TO/HIS/FLAG/HA-YTHDF2 sequence 7236 bps
TTGTACAAAGTGGTTGATATCCAGCACAGTGGCGGCCGCTCAAGTCTAGAGGGCCCGCGGTTCGAAGGTA
AGCCTATCCCTAACCCTCTCCTCGGTCTCGATTCTACGCTCGAGTCTAGAGGGCCCGTTTAAACCCGCTG
ATCAGCCTCGACTGTGCCTTCTAGTTGCCAGCCATCTGTTGTTTGCCCCTCCCCCGTGCCTTCCTTGACC
CTGGAAGGTGCCACTCCCACTGTCCTTTCCTAATAAAATGAGGAAATTGCATCGCATTGTCTGAGTAGGT
GTCATTCTATTCTGGGGGGTGGGGTGGGGCAGGACAGCAAGGGGGAGGATTGGGAAGACAATAGCAGGCA
TGCTGGGGATGCGGTGGGCTCTATGGCTTCTGAGGCGGAAAGAACCAGCTGGGGCTCTAGGGGGTATCCC
C
[124 nt withheld, positions 422-545]
C
[91 nt withheld, positions 547-637]
AGGGTGATGGTTCACGTACCTAGAAGTTCCTATTCCGAAGTTCCTATTCTCTAGAAAGTATAGGAACTTC
CTTGGCCAAAAAGCCTGAACTCACCGCGACGTCTGTCGAGAAGTTTCTGATCGAAAAGTTCGACAGCGTC
TCCGACCTGATGCAGCTCTCGGAGGGCGAAGAATCTCGTGCTTTCAGCTTCGATGTAGGAGGGCGTGGAT
ATGTCCTGCGGGTAAATAGCTGCGCCGATGGTTTCTACAAAGATCGTTATGTTTATCGGCACTTTGCATC
GGCCGCGCTCCCGATTCCGGAAGTGCTTGACATTGGGGAGTTCAGCGAGAGCCTGACCTATTGCATCTCC
CGCCGTGCACAGGGTGTCACGTTGCAAGACCTGCCTGAAACCGAACTGCCCGCTGTTCTGCAGCCGGTCG
CGGAGGCCATGGATGCGATCGCTGCGGCCGATCTTAGCCAGACGAGCGGGTTCGGCCCATTCGGACCGCA
AGGAATCGGTCAATACACTACATGGCGTGATTTCATATGCGCGATTGCTGATCCCCATGTGTATCACTGG
CAAACTGTGATGGACGACACCGTCAGTGCGTCCGTCGCGCAGGCTCTCGATGAGCTGATGCTTTGGGCCG
AGGACTGCCCCGAAGTCCGGCACCTCGTGCACGCGGATTTCGGCTCCAACAATGTCCTGACGGACAATGG
CCGCATAACAGCGGTCATTGACTGGAGCGAGGCGATGTTCGGGGATTCCCAATACGAGGTCGCCAACATC
TTCTTCTGGAGGCCGTGGTTGGCTTGTATGGAGCAGCAGACGCGCTACTTCGAGCGGAGGCATCCGGAGC
TTGCAGGATCGCCGCGGCTCCGGGCGTATATGCTCCGCATTGGTCTTGACCAACTCTATCAGAGCTTGGT
TGACGGCAATTTCGATGATGCAGCTTGGGCGCAGGGTCGATGCGACGCAATCGTCCGATCCGGAGCCGGG
ACTGTCGGGCGTACACAAATCGCCCGCAGAAGCGCGGCCGTCTGGACCGATGGCTGTGTAGAAGTACTCG
CCGATAGTGGAAACCGACGCCCCAGCACTCGTCCGAGGGCAAAGGAATAGCACGTACTACGAGATTTCGA
TTCCACCGCCGCCTTCTATGAAAGGTTGGGCTTCGGAATCGTTTTCCGGGACGCCGGCTGGATGATCCTC
CAGCGCGGGGATCTCATGCTGGAGTTCTTCGCCCACCCCAACTTGTTTATTGCAGCTTATAATGGTTACA
AATAAAGCAATAGCATCACAAATTTCACAAATAAAGCATTTTTTTCACTGCATTCTAGTTGTGGTTTGTC
CAAACTCATCAATGTATCTTATCATGTCTGTATACCGTCGACCTCTAGCTAGAGCTTGGCGTAATCATGG
TCATAGCTGTTTCCTGTGTGAAATTGTTATCCGCTCACAATTCCACACAACATACGAGCCGGAAGCATAA
AGTGTAAAGCCTGGGGTGCCTAATGAGTGAGCTAACTCACATTAATTGCGTTGCGCTCACTGCCCGCTTT
CCAGTCGGGAAACCTGTCGTGCCAGCTGCATTAATGAATCGGCCAACGCGCGGGGAGAGGCGGTTTGCGT
ATTGGGCGCTCTTCCGCTTCCTCGCTCACTGACTCGCTGCGCTCGGTCGTTCGGCTGCGGCGAGCGGTAT
CAGCTCACTCAAAGGCGGTAATACGGTTATCCACAGAATCAGGGGATAACGCAGGAAAGAACATGTGAGC
AAAAGGCCAGCAAAAGGCCAGGAACCGTAAAAAGGCCGCGTTGCTGGCGTTTTTCCATAGGCTCCGCCCC
CCTGACGAGCATCACAAAAATCGACGCTCAAGTCAGAGGTGGCGAAACCCGACAGGACTATAAAGATACC
AGGCGTTTCCCCCTGGAAGCTCCCTCGTGCGCTCTCCTGTTCCGACCCTGCCGCTTACCGGATACCTGTC
CGCCTTTCTCCCTTCGGGAAGCGTGGCGCTTTCTCATAGCTCACGCTGTAGGTATCTCAGTTCGGTGTAG
GTCGTTCGCTCCAAGCTGGGCTGTGTGCACGAACCCCCCGTTCAGCCCGACCGCTGCGCCTTATCCGGTA
ACTATCGTCTTGAGTCCAACCCGGTAAGACACGACTTATCGCCACTGGCAGCAGCCACTGGTAACAGGAT
TAGCAGAGCGAGGTATGTAGGCGGTGCTACAGAGTTCTTGAAGTGGTGGCCTAACTACGGCTACACTAGA
AGGACAGTATTTGGTATCTGCGCTCTGCTGAAGCCAGTTACCTTCGGAAAAAGAGTTGGTAGCTCTTGAT
CCGGCAAACAAACCACCGCTGGTAGCGGTGGTTTTTTTGTTTGCAAGCAGCAGATTACGCGCAGAAAAAA
AGGATCTCAAGAAGATCCTTTGATCTTTTCTACGGGGTCTGACGCTCAGTGGAACGAAAACTCACGTTAA
GGGATTTTGGTCATGAGATTATCAAAAAGGATCTTCACCTAGATCCTTTTAAATTAAAAATGAAGTTTTA
AATCAATCTAAAGTATATATGAGTAAACTTGGTCTGACAGTTACCAATGCTTAATCAGTGAGGCACCTAT
CTCAGCGATCTGTCTATTTCGTTCATCCATAGTTGCCTGACTCCCCGTCGTGTAGATAACTACGATACGG
GAGGGCTTACCATCTGGCCCCAGTGCTGCAATGATACCGCGAGACCCACGCTCACCGGCTCCAGATTTAT
CAGCAATAAACCAGCCAGCCGGAAGGGCCGAGCGCAGAAGTGGTCCTGCAACTTTATCCGCCTCCATCCA
GTCTATTAATTGTTGCCGGGAAGCTAGAGTAAGTAGTTCGCCAGTTAATAGTTTGCGCAACGTTGTTGCC
ATTGCTACAGGCATCGTGGTGTCACGCTCGTCGTTTGGTATGGCTTCATTCAGCTCCGGTTCCCAACGAT
CAAGGCGAGTTACATGATCCCCCATGTTGTGCAAAAAAGCGGTTAGCTCCTTCGGTCCTCCGATCGTTGT
CAGAAGTAAGTTGGCCGCAGTGTTATCACTCATGGTTATGGCAGCACTGCATAATTCTCTTACTGTCATG
CCATCCGTAAGATGCTTTTCTGTGACTGGTGAGTACTCAACCAAGTCATTCTGAGAATAGTGTATGCGGC
GACCGAGTTGCTCTTGCCCGGCGTCAATACGGGATAATACCGCGCCACATAGCAGAACTTTAAAAGTGCT
CATCATTGGAAAACGTTCTTCGGGGCGAAAACTCTCAAGGATCTTACCGCTGTTGAGATCCAGTTCGATG
TAACCCACTCGTGCACCCAACTGATCTTCAGCATCTTTTACTTTCACCAGCGTTTCTGGGTGAGCAAAAA
CAGGAAGGCAAAATGCCGCAAAAAAGGGAATAAGGGCGACACGGAAATGTTGAATACTCATACTCTTCCT
TTTTCAATATTATTGAAGCATTTATCAGGGTTATTGTCTCATGAGCGGATACATATTTGAATGTATTTAG
AAAAATAAACAAATAGGGGTTCCGCGCACATTTCCCCGAAAAGTGCCACCTGACGTCGACGGATCGGGAG
ATCTCCCGATCCCCTATGGTGCACTCTCAGTACAATCTGCTCTGATGCCGCATAGTTAAGCCAGTATCTG
CTCCCTGCTTGTGTGTTGGAGGTCGCTGAGTAGTGCGCGAGCAAAATTTAAGCTACAACAAGGCAAGGCT
TGACCGACAATTGCATGAAGAATCTGCTTAGGGTTAGGCGTTTTGCGCTGCTTCGCGATGTACGGGCCAG
ATATACGCGTTGACATTGATTATTGACTAGTTATTAATAGTAATCAATTACGGGGTCATTAGTTCATAGC
CCATATATGGAGTTCCGCGTTACATAACTTACGGTAAATGGCCCGCCTGGCTGACCGCCCAACGACCCCC
GCCCATTGACGTCAATAATGACGTATGTTCCCATAGTAACGCCAATAGGGACTTTCCATTGACGTCAATG
GGTGGAGTATTTACGGTAAACTGCCCACTTGGCAGTACATCAAGTGTATCATATGCCAAGTACGCCCCCT
ATTGACGTCAATGACGGTAAATGGCCCGCCTGGCATTATGCCCAGTACATGACCTTATGGGACTTTCCTA
CTTGGCAGTACATCTACGTATTAGTCATCGCTATTACCATGGTGATGCGGTTTTGGCAGTACATCAATGG
GCGTGGATAGCGGTTTGACTCACGGGGATTTCCAAGTCTCCACCCCATTGACGTCAATGGGAGTTTGTTT
TGGAACCAAAATCAACGGGACTTTCCAAAATGTCGTAACAACTCCGCCCCATTGACGCAAATGGGCGGTA
GGCGTGTACGGTGGGAGGTCTATATAAGCAGAGCTCTCCCTATCAGTGATAGAGATCTCCCTATCAGTGA
TAGAGATCGTCGACGAGCTCGTTTAGTGAACCGTCAGATCGCCTGGAGACGCCATCCACGCTGTTTTGAC
CTCCATAGAAGACACCGGGACCGATCCAGCCTCCGGACTCTAGCGTTTAAACTTAAGCTTGGTACCATGC
ACCACCACCACCACCACCACCACATGGACTACAAGGACGACGATGACAAGTACCCTTATGACGTGCCCGA
TTACGCTTTGAACCAGATATCAACAAGTTTGTACAAAAAAGCAGGCTCCACCATGTCGGCCAGCAGCCTC
TTGGAGCAGAGACCAAAAGGTCAAGGAAACAAAGTACAAAATGGATCTGTACATCAAAAGGATGGATTAA
ACGATGATGATTTTGAACCTTACTTGAGTCCACAGGCAAGGCCCAATAATGCATATACTGCCATGTCAGA
TTCCTACTTACCCAGTTACTACAGTCCCTCCATTGGCTTCTCCTATTCTTTGGGTGAAGCTGCTTGGTCT
ACGGGGGGTGACACAGCCATGCCCTACTTAACTTCTTATGGACAGCTGAGCAACGGAGAGCCCCACTTCC
TACCAGATGCAATGTTTGGGCAACCAGGAGCCCTAGGTAGCACTCCATTTCTTGGTCAGCATGGTTTTAA
TTTCTTTCCCAGTGGGATTGACTTCTCAGCATGGGGAAATAACAGTTCTCAGGGACAGTCTACTCAGAGC
TCTGGATATAGTAGCAATTATGCTTATGCACCTAGCTCCTTAGGTGGAGCCATGATTGATGGACAGTCAG
CTTTTGCCAATGAGACCCTCAATAAGGCTCCTGGCATGAATACTATAGACCAAGGGATGGCAGCACTGAA
GTTGGGTAGCACAGAAGTTGCAAGCAATGTTCCAAAAGTTGTAGGTTCTGCTGTTGGTAGCGGGTCCATT
ACTAGTAACATCGTGGCTTCCAATAGTTTGCCTCCAGCCACCATTGCTCCTCCAAAACCAGCATCTTGGG
CTGATATTGCTAGCAAGCCTGCAAAACAGCAACCTAAACTGAAGACCAAGAATGGCATTGCAGGGTCAAG
TCTTCCGCCACCCCCGATAAAGCATAACATGGATATTGGAACTTGGGATAACAAGGGTCCCGTTGCAAAA
GCCCCCTCACAGGCTTTGGTTCAGAATATAGGTCAGCCAACCCAGGGGTCTCCTCAGCCTGTAGGTCAGC
AGGCTAACAATAGCCCACCAGTGGCTCAGGCATCAGTAGGGCAACAGACACAGCCATTGCCTCCACCTCC
ACCACAGCCTGCCCAGCTTTCAGTCCAGCAACAGGCAGCTCAGCCAACCCGCTGGGTAGCACCTCGGAAC
CGTGGCAGTGGGTTCGGTCATAATGGGGTGGATGGTAATGGAGTAGGACAGTCTCAGGCTGGTTCTGGAT
CTACTCCTTCAGAACCCCACCCAGTGTTGGAGAAGCTTCGGTCCATTAATAACTATAACCCCAAAGATTT
TGACTGGAATCTGAAACATGGCCGGGTTTTCATCATTAAGAGCTACTCTGAGGACGATATTCACCGTTCC
ATTAAGTATAATATTTGGTGCAGCACAGAGCATGGTAACAAGAGACTGGATGCTGCTTATCGTTCCATGA
ACGGGAAAGGCCCCGTTTACTTACTTTTCAGTGTCAACGGCAGTGGACACTTCTGTGGCGTGGCAGAAAT
GAAATCTGCTGTGGACTACAACACATGTGCAGGTGTGTGGTCCCAGGACAAATGGAAGGGTCGTTTTGAT
GTCAGGTGGATTTTTGTGAAGGACGTTCCCAATAGCCAACTGCGACACATTCGCCTAGAGAACAACGAGA
ATAAACCAGTGACCAACTCTAGGGACACTCAGGAAGTGCCTCTGGAAAAGGCTAAGCAGGTGTTGAAAAT
TATAGCCAGCTACAAGCACACCACTTCCATTTTTGATGACTTCTCACACTATGAGAAACGCCAAGAGGAA
GAAGAAAGTGTTAAAAAGGAACGTCAAGGTCGTGGGAAATAGGACCCAGCTTTCTTGTACAAAGTGGTTG
ATATCCAGCACAGTGGCGGCCGCTCAAGTCTAGAGGGCCCGCGGTTCGAAGGTAAGCCTATCCCTAACCC
TCTCCTCGGTCTCGATTCTACGCGTACCTGATCCGCGGCCGCATAGATAACTGATCCAGTGTGCCTCGAG
ATATCTAGACCCAGCTTTC
