>Addgene plasmid #38089 | pFRT/TO/HIS/FLAG/HA-YTHDF2 | addgene partial sequence | sequence record 53471 | CMV-F 5'-CGCAAATGGGCGGTAGGCGTG-3'
CCTATCAGTGATAGAGATCTCCCTATCAGTGATAGAGATCGTCGACGAGCTCGTTTAGTGAACCGTCAGA
TCGCCTGGAGACGCCATCCACGCTGTTTTGACCTCCATAGAAGACACCGGGACCGATCCAGCCTCCGGAC
TCTAGCGTTTAAACTTAAGCTTGGTACCATGCACCACCACCACCACCACCACCACATGGACTACAAGGAC
GACGATGACAAGTACCCTTATGACGTGCCCGATTACGCTTTGAACCAGATATCAACAAGTTTGTACAAAA
AAGCAGGCTCCACCATGTCGGCCAGCAGCCTCTTGGAGCAGAGACCAAAAGGTCAAGGAAACAAAGTACA
AAATGGATCTGTACATCAAAAGGATGGATTAAACGATGATGATTTTGAACCTTACTTGAGTCCACAGGCA
AGGCCCAATAATGCATATACTGCCATGTCAGATTCCTACTTACCCAGTTACTACAGTCCCTCCATTGGCT
TCTCCTATTCTTTGGGTGAAGCTGCTTGGTCTACGGGGGGTGACACAGCCATGCCCTACTTAACTTCTTA
TGGACAGCTGAGCAACGGAGAGCCCCACTTCCTACCAGATGCAATGTTTGGGCAACCAGGAGCCCTAGGT
AGCACTCCATTTCTTGGTCAGCATGGTTTTAATTTCTTTCCCAGTGGGATTGACTTCTCAGCATGGGGAA
ATAACAGTTCTCAGGGACAGTCTACTCAGAGCTCTGGATATAGTAGCAATTATGCTTATGCACCTAGCTC
CTTAGGTGGAGCCATGATTGATGGACAGTCAGCTTTTGCCAATGAGACCCTCAATAAGGCTCCTGGCATG
AATACTATAGACCAAGGGATGGCAGCACTGAAGTTGGG
